>Addgene plasmid #214047 | pSAVED-CHAT-cbm_PCaspase | addgene full sequence | sequence record 440342 | Addgene NGS Result
CGACTCCTGCATTAGGAAATGACAAACAACAGATAAAACGAAAGGCCCAGTCTTTCGACTGAGCCTTTCG
TTTTATTTGATGCCTTTAATTAAAGCGGATAACAATTTCACACAGGAGGCCGTTTACACTTTATGCTTCC
GGCTCGTATAATGTGTGGGGAAACCACAACGGTTTCCCTCTAGAAATAATTTTGTTTAACTATAAGAAGG
AGATATACATATGACTCACCATGCTGATCATGACTGCCAGCCGCACAGGGAGAGCGTTCAGCCGGATGAA
ATCCAGTGTATCCTGGTTCTGGACCTGAGCATCGATAACGCAATCACCGCATGTAGCGTTACCCCGCATC
TGCCCCGTGCTGCACGTCGTGTTGAACTACATCTGAACGACTTTGGTGCAGAACGTGCACCGTACGGGGG
TGCAAGCGATCGTCGTACCTGGCGTTGTTGGATGCAGGCAGTTGATGCAATGCTGGCTGACGCACGTGCA
CAGCTGGGTGCAGAAGTTGAATTTACTCATTATTATCTGGCAGGTCGTGCAGCACTCCCGGTTTTTGCAT
ATCTGGGTCTGAGACTGGGTGAAGCAGCAAACATCACTACCGTTAACCGTCGTGATGACGGTTGTTGGGA
TGTTGTTCCGTGCCAGCGTCCGGCTTCGAGCGCAGCATCGGGGGTTTCGCCCAGCGCACGTTTTTTTGAC
GAAGTTCGTGGTCTGGACACCGATGAGCGTAGCAGCGAAAGCGGTATGGTTGCAGTTTGGGTAAGCACCC
AGCGTGATGTTGATCGTGGGCTGCTGCGTGCATTTGCAAGGGCAAGAGGTGACCGTGACCTGGCAGGTAT
CGTTAGCCTGCGTGCACGTCCGGCTGCAGGTGATGACACCGGTGATATGCGTCTCCTGGAAGGTGCAGAC
GGCCCCGATGCTGCACGTGAACTGGTTAACTGTTTTCGTAGCATCCCGAACCAGTATCCGCGTAGCAGCG
GCCTGATGGTTTTTGTTAGCGGCCCGGTTACCCTGGCAGCAATGGTTGGGCGTGCAATCGCACCGGAAAT
CCATGGCCCGGTTTGGTGGCCGGCAGCGCGTGGTGGGGAGTACGAGCCGGCACTGGAATATCCGTGGCCG
CTGATCAGCGGCCCCCCGAGGATCCTGATCGCAACCGCAAACGCTCCGGAGGGTGAAAACCCGACTCTGG
ACGTTGAGGCAGAGCTGAAGCATCTGGAAGAAGCACTGGCAGAACCGCGTAAACGTAAACTGTGTGAGGT
ACAGCGTTGCCCGGCAGCAACCGTAAGCGATATCACCAGCGCACTGCGTAGCTTTAAACCGCATATACTG
CATTTTATCGGTCATGGTACTGCACTCGGTGTTTATCTGAGGAGCGCAGAACATGACGGTGCACAGTTTG
TTCGTGGTGAGGATTTCCAGCAGATGATCGCAACCTCGCTACGTCAGAAGGACCGTGAAATGCATCTGGT
TGTTCTGAACGCTTGCTGCACCCACGAACTGGCAAAGGCACTGACCGAACAGGTTAGCTGCACCATCGGT
ACCGATATCGAAGTTTATGATTCGGCAAGCATACATTTTGCTGCACGTTTTTATGATCACCTGGTTCATG
GTACCAGCGTTCATTATGCATTTAACGCAGCAGTTGATGAATGTCGTGCACACAGCACCAGCGGCCAGGA
AGTTTTTTGCCTGCACCCGGCAGCAGAACGTGCACCGGCAAGCGCAACCCCGCCGGTACGTGCAGATGAA
CTGGTTTTCTTTAGCCCGGCAGAACGTCATAGCTAATAACATACGCGTAACAAGGTAAGGACAAATTAAT
GATGAAAAGGGCTCTGCTGATAGGTGCACCGCTGGCACATAGCGCAACCCATGCACTGGCAGGTGTTGCA
AACGATATCGACCGTGCAGGTGAAATCCTGCGTCTGTATGGTTTTCATTGTGATGACGTTCTCTTTGGTG
AACGTGCAACTAGAGATGGTATCGTTGCACGTCTGGAAGCACTGATCGCTGAAACCCAGGCTGATGATGC
TGTTGTTATCTATTTTAGCGGCCATGGTGGCCGTGTTGTTAACACCGGGATCGTTAAAGATCTACCGGGT
GGTGACTATCGTCCCGGCGCTCACCAGTTCCTGGTTCCGGAAGACTACCAACCGAAAGCACAGACCTTTA
CCGGTATCCTGGACTTCGAGCTGAGGTATCTAGTTGCACGTCTGGCAGCACGTACCGAAAACGTTAGCGT
TATCCTGGATTGTTGTCATAGCGGTGGTGCAATAAGAGCACCGGGTAGACCGACCCCGAAAGCACTGGAT
GAAAAAAGCCTGAAGCCGCATACTGTTCACCTGAACCGTGTTATCCGTGAACGTCTGGTTCAACTGCGTG
AATCGCTGGCAGCTAGCCGTGCACCGCGTCTGACCCAGGATGCTCATCCGCATCTGGTTCGTATCGAAGC
AGCACACGAATTCCGTCTCGCATATGAAACCAGGATCAACAACCGTCAGCAGGGGGTTCTGACCGCAGCA
TGGGCAGACACCCTGTGGAGATACCGTGGGCTGGCAGTTAGCTGGCAGGCACTGGCAAGCGAGATCCAGG
CAAGGGCACGTGCATTTGTTCCCATGCAGTATGTTCACATCGATGGCCCGACCGAACGTCGTCTGTTCAG
CCTGGCTCGTGAGCCGGCACGTCATAGCCTGGCAATCGTTCAGGAAAGGGACGGTACCCTGTGGCTGGAC
GGTGGCAGATTTCAGGGTGTTGCAAGCGGTGCACGTTTCGCAGTTCTGCCGCCGACCAGCACCGAAAGCG
ACATCGATAGCGCACTGGCAGAAGTTCGTGCAGTTGAAGTTATGCCGGAACGTACCCGTGTTGAACTGGC
TACCGCAGCAGATGACATCCCGAGATGGCAAGGCCTCCATGCATGGCCGCTGCATGCACGTGGCGCTTGG
ACCGGTGTAGCAGTTCGTGCTCAGACCGCAGCAGTTTGTGCTGCACTCCTGAGAGCTATCGAAGCAAGCC
AGCGTATGCATCTGTGTCCGGATAGCGACGGGCCGGTTGCTACCGTTATCGAACTATCGAGCGATGAGGG
CAGCAGGATCGCAGTTCTGGATGGGCACGGTGTTTGTGTTAGCCCCCCGGTTGCAACCCCCGAACGTGCA
CTCGCACTGGTTGAAAGGCTCCAGAGAGCTGCACTCGTTCGTATGCTGGGGAGCGGTACCGATGAGCATG
CACTACCGATCCCGCTCGCACTCAGACTGGAACGTGCAGACGGTATCGGTGGTACCTGCCGTCATCTAGC
AGAAGGGCGTACCGAACCGCCGAGCGAACTGCTACTCGCAAGCGCTGGGGCACAGGTACATGCAATCGTA
GAGAACCATGGGAGCGCTATCGCAACCGATACCCAGGATGTTTATCTGACCATGTTCTGTATCGCAGCAG
ACGGTCGTGTTGAAAGAGTTAGCAAGCAGCAGAGCAGCGGGATCCGTCTGTGTGGGGGTGCAAAGCATAG
GCTCGAGTATGAACTAGGTGCAGGGGGTGCAAGCCTGCCGGAATACAGGGCAGCAGATTCGAGCACCAGC
GGCTATGGGCTGCATAGCCTCATAGTTGTTGCAACCGACCGTCAGCAGGAGCTGCGTAACCTGGAAACCT
GGTCGGGTGAAGGTAGCGCTGCAAAACTGCAGCCGGGTGTTCTGGATCTGACCGCTAGCAAACGTGCACC
GGCTAGACGTGGCTCGGCTAGCGCAAGCGGGCCGCTGAGATATGCTGTTCTACGTGTAGATCTGCGTGTA
GCTGCAGCAGTAGCAGGGCGTGATGCACCGACCCTGTAATGCCGTGGGACAGCCCGTCTTAATTAACCTA
GGCTGCTGCCACCGCTGAGCAATAACTAGCATAACCCCTTGGGGCCTCTAAACGGGTCTTGAGGGGTTTT
TTGGGGTCATCGTGGCCGGATCTTGCGGCCCCTCGGCTTGAACGAATTGTTAGACAGATTATCAAAAAGG
ATCTTCACCTAGATCCTTTTAAATTAAAAATGAAGTTTTAAATCAATCTAAAGTATATATGAGTAAACTT
GGTCTGACAGTTACCAATGCTTAATCAGTGAGGCACCTATCTCAGCGATCTGTCTATTTCGTTCATCCAT
AGTTGCCTGACTCCCCGTCGTGTAGATAACTACGATACGGGAGGGCTTACCATCTGGCCCCAGTGCTGCA
ATGATACCGCGGGACCCACGCTCACCGGCTCCAGATTTATCAGCAATAAACCAGCCAGCCGGAAGGGCCG
AGCGCAGAAGTGGTCCTGCAACTTTATCCGCCTCCATCCAGTCTATTAATTGTTGCCGGGAAGCTAGAGT
AAGTAGTTCGCCAGTTAATAGTTTGCGCAACGTTGTTGCCATTGCTACAGGCATCGTGGTGTCACGCTCG
TCGTTTGGTATGGCTTCATTCAGCTCCGGTTCCCAACGATCAAGGCGAGTTACATGATCCCCCATGTTGT
GCAAAAAAGCGGTTAGCTCCTTCGGTCCTCCGATCGTTGTCAGAAGTAAGTTGGCCGCAGTGTTATCACT
CATGGTTATGGCAGCACTGCATAATTCTCTTACTGTCATGCCATCCGTAAGATGCTTTTCTGTGACTGGT
GAGTACTCAACCAAGTCATTCTGAGAATAGTGTATGCGGCGACCGAGTTGCTCTTGCCCGGCGTCAATAC
GGGATAATACCGCGCCACATAGCAGAACTTTAAAAGTGCTCATCATTGGAAAACGTTCTTCGGGGCGAAA
ACTCTCAAGGATCTTACCGCTGTTGAGATCCAGTTCGATGTAACCCACTCGTGCACCCAACTGATCTTCA
GCATCTTTTACTTTCACCAGCGTTTCTGGGTGAGCAAAAACAGGAAGGCAAAATGCCGCAAAAAAGGGAA
TAAGGGCGACACGGAAATGTTGAATACTCATACTCTTCCTTTTTCAATATTATTGAAGCATTTATCAGGG
TTATTGTCTCATGAGCGGATACATATTTGAATGTATTTAGAAAAATAAACAAATAGGGGTTCCGCGCACA
TTTCCCCGAAAAGTGCCACCTGTAGCTAGCTCACTCGGTCGCTACGCTCCGGGCGTGAGACTGCGGCGGG
CGCTGCGGACACATACAAAGTTACCCACAGATTCCGTGGATAAGCAGGGGACTAACATGTGAGGCAAAAC
AGCAGGGCCGCGCCGGTGGCGTTTTTCCATAGGCTCCGCCCTCCTGCCAGAGTTCACATAAACAGACGCT
TTTCCGGTGCATCTGTGGGAGCCGTGAGGCTCAACCATGAATCTGACAGTACGGGCGAAACCCGACAGGA
CTTAAAGATCCCCACCGTTTCCGGCGGGTCGCTCCCTCTTGCGCTCTCCTGTTCCGACCCTGCCGTTTAC
CGGATACCTGTTCCGCCTTTCTCCCTTACGGGAAGTGTGGCGCTTTCTCATAGCTCACACACTGGTATCT
CGGCTCGGTGTAGGTCGTTCGCTCCAAGCTGGGCTGTAAGCAAGAACTCCCCGTTCAGCCCGACTGCTGC
GCCTTATCCGGTAACTGTTCACTTGAGTCCAACCCGGAAAAGCACGGTAAAACGCCACTGGCAGCAGCCA
TTGGTAACTGGGAGTTCGCAGAGGATTTGTTTAGCTAAACACGCGGTTGCTCTTGAAGTGTGCGCCAAAG
TCCGGCTACACTGGAAGGACAGATTTGGTTGCTGTGCTCTGCGAAAGCCAGTTACCACGGTTAAGCAGTT
CCCCAACTGACTTAACCTTCGATCAAACCACCTCCCCAGGTGGTTTTTTCGTTTACAGGGCAAAAGATTA
CGCGCAGAAAAAAAGGATCTCAAGAAGATCCTTTGATCTTTTCTACTGAACCGCTCTAGATTTCAGTGCA
ATTTATCTCTTCAAATGTAGCACCTGAAGTCAGCCCCATACGATATAAGTTGTAATTCTCATGTTAGTCA
TGCCCCGCGCCCACCGGAAGGAGCTGACTGGGTTGAAGGCTCTCAAGGGCATCGGTCGAGATCCCGGTGC
CTAATGAGTGAGCTAACTTACATTAATTGCGTTGCGC
Features (pLannotate 1.2.2; 9 found; start..end, strand, type, name):
     33..79      -  terminator     rrnB T1 terminator: transcription terminator T1 from the E. coli rrnB gene
    123..153     +  promoter       lac UV5 promoter: E. coli lac promoter with an "up" mutation
   3851..3868    +  CDS            SET1 (fragment): solubility-enhancement tag derived from T7 phage gene 10B
   3876..3923    +  terminator     T7 terminator: transcription terminator for bacteriophage T7 RNA polymerase
   4071..4931    -  CDS            AmpR: β-lactamase; bla; confers resistance to ampicillin, carbenicillin, and related antibiotics
   4932..5036    -  promoter       AmpR promoter: bla
   5110..5848    -  rep_origin     CloDF13 ori: Plasmids containing the CloDF13 (CDF) origin of replication can be propagated in E. coli cells that contain additional plasmids with compatible origins.
   5945..6009    -  CDS            TcR (fragment): tetracycline efflux protein; tet; confers resistance to tetracycline
   6024..6045    -  protein_bind   CAP binding site: CAP binding activates transcription in the presence of cAMP. E. coli catabolite activator protein
