[The description below was written by a language model from this plasmid's Addgene catalogue record and pLannotate feature annotations shown in this document.]
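Description:
pSAVED-CHAT-cbm_PCaspase is a 6,057 bp bacterial expression plasmid built on a pCDF backbone. It replicates from the CloDF13 (CDF) origin, which is compatible with other common origin classes and so allows the plasmid to be maintained in E. coli alongside additional plasmids. Selection is by ampicillin through a β-lactamase (AmpR) gene driven by its own bla promoter, rather than the streptomycin/spectinomycin marker often associated with CDF vectors. The catalogue lists the plasmid as high copy.

The payload, assembled by Gibson cloning, encodes two proteins from Haliangium ochraceum DSM 14382: SAVED-CHAT and PCaspase. The SAVED-CHAT coding sequence carries six substitutions (K121E, Q122A, N274A, R276E, Y285A, F286A) that the depositor describes as a cA3 binding pocket mutant, meaning it is intended to disrupt recognition of the cyclic tri-adenylate signal by the SAVED sensor domain. Expression is driven by a lacUV5 promoter, a lac promoter variant with an "up" mutation. An rrnB T1 terminator lies just upstream of the promoter, and a T7 terminator lies downstream of the insert. The automated annotation does not label the coding sequences themselves, leaving the roughly 3.7 kb between promoter and terminator unannotated, so the order of the two genes and any tags cannot be read from the feature table. The short SET1 and TcR hits are only fragments, probably backbone remnants or incidental matches. A CAP binding site is also detected near the promoter region.

The associated publication concerns a proteolytic cleavage cascade in a type III-B CRISPR-Cas system. This plasmid most plausibly serves as a signal-binding-deficient control for co-expression experiments with compatible plasmids, although the record does not spell out this use.
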