Addgene plasmid #214047: pSAVED-CHAT-cbm_PCaspase
Purpose: Bacterial expression plasmid for SAVED-CHAT cA3 binding pocket mutant and PCaspase from Haliangium ochraceum
Depositing lab: Raymond Staals. Depositing organization: Wageningen University, Department Agrotechnology & Food Sciences. Publication: Type III-B CRISPR-Cas cascade of proteolytic cleavages. Steens JA, Bravo JPK, Salazar CRP, Yildiz C, Amieiro AM, Kostlbacher S, Prinsen SHP, Andres AS, Patinios C, Bardis A, Barendregt A, Scheltema RA, Ettema TJG, van der Oost J, Taylor DW, Staals RHJ. Science. 2024 Feb 2;383(6682):512-519. doi: 10.1126/science.adk0378. Epub 2024 Feb 1. PubMed 38301007.
Backbone
  Vector backbone: pCDF
  Vector type: Bacterial Expression
Growth in bacteria
  Bacterial resistance: Ampicillin, 100 μg/mL
  Growth temperature: 37°C
  Growth strain: DH5alpha
  Copy number: High Copy
Gene/Insert
  Gene/Insert name: SAVED-CHAT-PCaspase
  Species: Haliangium ochraceum DSM 14382
  Mutation: K121E, Q122A, N274A, R276E, Y285A, F286A
  Promoter: lacUV5 promoter
  Cloning method: Gibson Cloning
Terms and licenses: Academic/Nonprofit Terms; Industry Terms: Not Available to Industry
Depositor comments: Please visit https://doi.org/10.1101/2023.06.23.546230 for bioRxiv preprint.
How to cite: pSAVED-CHAT-cbm_PCaspase was a gift from Raymond Staals (Addgene plasmid # 214047 ; http://n2t.net/addgene:214047 ; RRID:Addgene_214047)
